>Addgene plasmid #1152 | pGALSc104(A503V) | addgene full sequence | sequence record 146790 | Addgene NGS result
CAGCTGGCACGACAGGTTTCCCGACTGGAAAGCGGGCAGTGAGCGCAACGCAATTAATGTGAGTTAGCTC
ACTCATTAGGCACCCCAGGCTTTACACTTTATGCTTCCGGCTCGTATGTTGTGTGGAATTGTGAGCGGAT
AACAATTTCACACAGGAAACAGCTATGACCATGATTACGCCAAGCTCGAAATTAACCCTCACTAAAGGGA
ACAAAAGCTGGTACCGGGCCCCCCCTCGACGGTATCGATAAGCTTGATATCGAATTCCTTGAATTTTCAA
AAATTCTTACTTTTTTTTTGGATGGACGCAAAGAAGTTTAATAATCATATTACATGGCATTACCACCATA
TACATATCCATATACATATCCATATACATATCCATATACATATCCATATCTAATCTTACTTATATGTTGT
GGAAATGTAAAGAGCCCCATTATCTTAGCCTAAAAAAACCTTCTCTTTGGAACTTTCAGTAATACGCTTA
ACTGCTCATTGCTATATTGAAGTACGGATTAGAAGCCGCCGAGCGGGTGACAGCCCTCCGAAGGAAGACT
CTCCTCCGTGCGTCCTCGTCTTCACCGGTCGCGTTCCTGAAACGCAGATGTGCCTCGCGCCGCACTGCTC
CGAACAATAAAGATTCTACAATACTAGCTTTTATGGTTATGAAGAGGAAAAATTGGCAGTAACCTGGCCC
CACAAACCTTCAAATGAACGAATCAAATTAACAACCATAGGATGATAATGCGATTAGTTTTTTAGCCTTA
TTTCTGGGGTAATTAATCAGCGAAGCGATGATTTTTGATCTATTAACAGATATATAAATGCAAAAACTGC
ATAACCACTTTAACTAATACTTTCAACATTTTCGGTTTGTATTACTTCTTATTCAAATGTAATAAAAGTA
TCAACAAAAAATTGTTAATATACCTCTATACTTTAACGTCAAGGAGAAAAAACCCCGGATCCGGGATGAA
CGACCAAACGCAATTTACAGAAAGGGCTCTAACGATTTTGACGTTGGCTCAAAAATTGGCTTCGGATCAT
CAACATCCACAATTACAACCTATACATATTCTAGCTGCCTTCATTGAAACGCCAGAAGATGGATCAGTCC
CTTACCTACAGAATCTAATTGAGAAGGGCCGTTACGACTATGATCTTTTCAAGAAAGTGGTTAATAGAAA
TCTAGTAAGAATTCCTCAACAGCAACCTGCACCTGCGGAGATAACTCCAAGTTATGCTTTGGGGAAAGTC
CTTCAAGACGCTGCTAAGATTCAAAAACAACAGAAGGACTCATTTATAGCGCAAGACCATATATTGTTTG
CTCTATTCAATGATTCGTCTATTCAGCAAATATTTAAGGAAGCTCAAGTAGATATTGAGGCCATCAAGCA
ACAAGCTCTTGAACTTCGTGGTAACACTAGAATTGACTCTCGTGGCGCTGATACGAACACACCTTTGGAA
TATTTATCAAAGTACGCCATTGATATGACTGAGCAGGCTCGTCAAGGTAAACTTGACCCTGTCATCGGCC
GTGAAGAAGAAATAAGAAGCACTATTAGAGTTTTAGCAAGAAGAATTAAGTCCAACCCATGTTTAATTGG
TGAGCCAGGTATCGGTAAGACCGCTATTATTGAAGGTGTTGCTCAAAGAATCATTGACGATGACGTTCCC
ACTATCTTACAAGGCGCTAAATTGTTCAGTCTAGATTTGGCCGCATTAACCGCAGGTGCTAAATACAAAG
GTGATTTCGAAGAAAGATTCAAAGGTGTTTTGAAGGAAATCGAAGAATCAAAGACTCTAATTGTGTTATT
CATTGATGAAATTCACATGTTAATGGGTAATGGTAAGGACGACGCTGCTAACATCTTGAAGCCAGCTTTG
TCCAGAGGCCAATTGAAGGTCATCGGTGCCACCACCAATAACGAATATAGATCTATTGTGGAAAAGGATG
GTGCCTTTGAAAGAAGATTCCAGAAAATTGAAGTCGCTGAACCAAGTGTGAGACAAACAGTGGCCATATT
GAGAGGTCTGCAACCAAAGTATGAAATACATCATGGTGTAAGGATTCTGGATAGCGCCTTAGTCACCGCG
GCTCAATTAGCCAAGCGTTACTTGCCATATAGAAGATTGCCAGATTCTGCTTTGGATTTAGTTGATATTT
CTTGTGCTGGTGTCGCCGTCGCAAGAGATTCTAAGCCAGAAGAATTGGATTCCAAGGAACGTCAATTGCA
ATTGATTCAAGTAGAGATAAAAGCTCTAGAGAGAGATGAAGATGCCGACTCCACCACTAAAGATAGATTA
AAGTTAGCTAGGCAGAAGGAAGCTTCATTGCAAGAAGAATTGGAACCTCTAAGACAACGTTACAATGAAG
AAAAGCATGGCCATGAAGAATTGACACAAGCTAAAAAGAAATTGGATGAACTGGAAAACAAGGCCCTTGA
TGCTGAACGTAGATATGATACTGCTACCGCCGTTGATTTAAGGTACTTCGCCATCCCAGATATCAAAAAG
CAAATCGAAAAGCTTGAAGATCAGGTTGCTGAGGAAGAGAGACGTGCTGGTGCCAACTCCATGATCCAAA
ATGTGGTCGACTCAGACACCATTTCTGAAACAGCTGCAAGATTGACTGGTATCCCTGTTAAGAAGTTGTC
AGAATCTGAAAATGAAAAATTGATTCATATGGAACGTGACTTATCATCTGAAGTCGTGGGCCAAATGGAT
GCCATTAAAGCTGTTTCCAATGCCGTTAGATTGTCTAGATCAGGTTTAGCTAATCCAAGGCAACCAGCAT
CCTTCTTATTTTTAGGTTTGTCCGGTTCCGGTAAAACTGAATTGGCTAAAAAAGTTGCTGGATTTTTGTT
TAATGATGAGGACATGATGATCAGGGTCGATTGTTCTGAATTAAGCGAGAAGTATGCGGTCTCTAAGTTG
TTGGGTACCACGGCAGGTTATGTCGGGTACGATGAAGGTGGCTTTTTAACTAACCAACTGCAATACAAAC
CATACTCCGTTTTGTTATTCGATGAAGTAGAAAAGGCACATCCTGATGTTTTGACTGTCATGCTACAAAT
GTTGGATGACGGTAGAATTACTAGTGGTCAAGGTAAGACGATCGACTGTTCCAATTGTATTGTCATCATG
ACTTCCAATCTAGGTGCTGAATTTATCAATTCTCAACAAGGATCAAAGATCCAAGAATCTACCAAGAATT
TGGTCATGGGTGCTGTTAGGCAACATTTCAGACCAGAATTTTTGAACAGAATTTCTAGTATAGTCATTTT
CAACAAGCTATCTAGAAAAGCTATTCATAAGATCGTGGATATTCGTTTGAAGGAAATTGAAGAGAGATTC
GAGCAAAATGATAAACATTACAAGTTGAATTTAACTCAAGAGGCCAAGGACTTCTTGGCCAAATATGGTT
ATTCCGATGATATGGGTGCACGTCCACTGAACAGGTTAATTCAAAACGAAATTTTGAACAAACTGGCACT
AAGGATCTTAAAGAATGAAATCAAGGATAAGGAAACTGTCAATGTCGTCTTGAAGAAGGGTAAATCTCGT
GATGAAAATGTTCCTGAGGAAGCTGAAGAATGTCTGGAAGTTCTACCAAATCACGAAGCTACTATAGGGG
CTGACACGTTAGGTGATGACGATAATGAGGACAGTATGGAAATTGATGATGACCTAGATTAATTTAATAT
AGTGTGATTTTTAAAAACTTTCGAACAAGAATCAGTAATATAATATATATAATTAATAAAACTAATGGAA
TTTGTTTAATTGAACTTGACACCCGAGCAAAAGAGCTCCAATTCGCCCTATAGTGAGTCGTATTACAATT
CACTGGCCGTCGTTTTACAACGTCGTGACTGGGAAAACCCTGGCGTTACCCAACTTAATCGCCTTGCAGC
ACATCCCCCTTTCGCCAGCTGGCGTAATAGCGAAGAGGCCCGCACCGATCGCCCTTCCCAACAGTTGCGC
AGCCTGAATGGCGAATGG
[124 nt withheld, positions 4009-4132]
C
[91 nt withheld, positions 4134-4224]
A
[49 nt withheld, positions 4226-4274]
CCTTTGACGTTGGAGTCCACGTTCTTT
[37 nt withheld, positions 4302-4338]
ACCCTATCTCGGTCTATTCTTTTGATTTATAAGGGATTTTGCCGATTTCGGCCTATTGGTTAAAAAATGA
GCTGATTTAACAAAAATTTAACGCGAATTTTAACAAAATATTAACGCTTACAATTTCCTGATGCGGTATT
TTCTCCTTACGCATCTGTGCGGTATTTCACACCGCATAGATCCGTCGAGTTCAAGAGAAAAAAAAAGAAA
AAGCAAAAAGAAAAAAGGAAAGCGCGCCTCGTTCAGAATGACACGTATAGAATGATGCATTACCTTGTCA
TCTTCAGTATCATACTGTTCGTATACATACTTACTGACATTCATAGGTATACATATATACACATGTATAT
ATATCGTATGCTGCAGCTTTAAATAATCGGTGTCACTACATAAGAACACCTTTGGTGGAGGGAACATCGT
TGGTACCATTGGGCGAGGTGGCTTCTCTTATGGCAACCGCAAGAGCCTTGAACGCACTCTCACTACGGTG
ATGATCATTCTTGCCTCGCAGACAATCAACGTGGAGGGTAATTCTGCTAGCCTCTGCAAAGCTTTCAAGA
AAATGCGGGATCATCTCGCAAGAGAGATCTCCTACTTTCTCCCTTTGCAAACCAAGTTCGACAACTGCGT
ACGGCCTGTTCGAAAGATCTACCACCGCTCTGGAAAGTGCCTCATCCAAAGGCGCAAATCCTGATCCAAA
CCTTTTTACTCCACGCACGGCCCCTAGGGCCTCTTTAAAAGCTTGACCGAGAGCAATCCCGCAGTCTTCA
GTGGTGTGATGGTCGTCTATGTGTAAGTCACCAATGCACTCAACGATTAGCGACCAGCCGGAATGCTTGG
CCAGAGCATGTATCATATGGTCCAGAAACCCTATACCTGTGTGGACGTTAATCACTTGCGATTGTGTGGC
CTGTTCTGCTACTGCTTCTGCCTCTTTTTCTGGGAAGATCGAGTGCTCTATCGCTAGGGGACCACCCTTT
AAAGAGATCGCAATCTGAATCTTGGTTTCATTTGTAATACGCTTTACTAGGGCTTTCTGCTCTGTCATCT
TTGCCTTCGTTTATCTTGCCTGCTCATTTTTTAGTATATTCTTCGAAGAAATCACATTACTTTATATAAT
GTATAATTCATTATGTGATAATGCCAATCGCTAAGAAAAAAAAAGAGTCATCCGCTAGGTGGAAAAAAAA
AAATGAAAATCATTACCGAGGCATAAAAAAATATAGAGTGTACTAGAGGAGGCCAAGAGTAATAGAAAAA
GAAAATTGCGGGAAAGGACTGTGTTATGACTTCCCTGACTAATGCCGTGTTCAAACGATACCTGGCAGTG
ACTCCTAGCGCTCACCAAGCTCTTAAAACGGGAATTTATGGTGCACTCTCAGTACAATCTGCTCTGATGC
CGCATAGTTAAGCCAGCCCCGACACCCGCCAACACCCGCTGACGCGCCCTGACGGGCTTGTCTGCTCCCG
GCATCCGCTTACAGACAAGCTGTGACCGTCTCCGGGAGCTGCATGTGTCAGAGGTTTTCACCGTCATCAC
CGAAACGCGCGAGACGAAAGGGCCTCGTGATACGCCTATTTTTATAGGTTAATGTCATGATAATAATGGT
TTCTTAGGGTCCTTTTCATCACGTGCTATAAAAATAATTATAATTTAAATTTTTTAATATAAATATATAA
ATTAAAAATAGAAAGTAAAAAAAGAAATTAAAGAAAAAATAGTTTTTGTTTTCCGAAGATGTAAAAGACT
CTAGGGGGATCGCCAACAAATACTACCTTTTATCTTGCTCTTCCTGCTCTCAGGTATTAATGCCGAATTG
TTTCATCTTGTCTGTGTAGAAGACCACACACGAAAATCCTGTGATTTTACATTTTACTTATCGTTAATCG
AATGTATATCTATTTAATCTGCTTTTCTTGTCTAATAAATATATATGTAAAGTACGCTTTTTGTTGAAAT
TTTTTAAACCTTTGTTTATTTTTTTTTCTTCATTCCGTAACTCTTCTACCTTCTTTATTTACTTTCTAAA
ATCCAAATACAAAACATAAAAATAAATAAACACAGAGTAAATTCCCAAATTATTCCATCATTAAAAGATA
CGAGGCGCGTGTAAGTTACAGGCAAGCGATCCGTCAGGTGGCACTTTTCGGGGAAATGTGCGCGGAACCC
CTATTTGTTTATTTTTCTAAATACATTCAAATATGTATCCGCTCATGAGACAATAACCCTGATAAATGCT
TCAATAATATTGAAAAAGGAAGAGTATGAGTATTCAACATTTCCGTGTCGCCCTTATTCCCTTTTTTGCG
GCATTTTGCCTTCCTGTTTTTGCTCACCCAGAAACGCTGGTGAAAGTAAAAGATGCTGAAGATCAGTTGG
GTGCACGAGTGGGTTACATCGAACTGGATCTCAACAGCGGTAAGATCCTTGAGAGTTTTCGCCCCGAAGA
ACGTTTTCCAATGATGAGCACTTTTAAAGTTCTGCTATGTGGCGCGGTATTATCCCGTATTGACGCCGGG
CAAGAGCAACTCGGTCGCCGCATACACTATTCTCAGAATGACTTGGTTGAGTACTCACCAGTCACAGAAA
AGCATCTTACGGATGGCATGACAGTAAGAGAATTATGCAGTGCTGCCATAACCATGAGTGATAACACTGC
GGCCAACTTACTTCTGACAACGATCGGAGGACCGAAGGAGCTAACCGCTTTTTTGCACAACATGGGGGAT
CATGTAACTCGCCTTGATCGTTGGGAACCGGAGCTGAATGAAGCCATACCAAACGACGAGCGTGACACCA
CGATGCCTGTAGCAATGGCAACAACGTTGCGCAAACTATTAACTGGCGAACTACTTACTCTAGCTTCCCG
GCAACAATTAATAGACTGGATGGAGGCGGATAAAGTTGCAGGACCACTTCTGCGCTCGGCCCTTCCGGCT
GGCTGGTTTATTGCTGATAAATCTGGAGCCGGTGAGCGTGGGTCTCGCGGTATCATTGCAGCACTGGGGC
CAGATGGTAAGCCCTCCCGTATCGTAGTTATCTACACGACGGGGAGTCAGGCAACTATGGATGAACGAAA
TAGACAGATCGCTGAGATAGGTGCCTCACTGATTAAGCATTGGTAACTGTCAGACCAAGTTTACTCATAT
ATACTTTAGATTGATTTAAAACTTCATTTTTAATTTAAAAGGATCTAGGTGAAGATCCTTTTTGATAATC
TCATGACCAAAATCCCTTAACGTGAGTTTTCGTTCCACTGAGCGTCAGACCCCGTAGAAAAGATCAAAGG
ATCTTCTTGAGATCCTTTTTTTCTGCGCGTAATCTGCTGCTTGCAAACAAAAAAACCACCGCTACCAGCG
GTGGTTTGTTTGCCGGATCAAGAGCTACCAACTCTTTTTCCGAAGGTAACTGGCTTCAGCAGAGCGCAGA
TACCAAATACTGTTCTTCTAGTGTAGCCGTAGTTAGGCCACCACTTCAAGAACTCTGTAGCACCGCCTAC
ATACCTCGCTCTGCTAATCCTGTTACCAGTGGCTGCTGCCAGTGGCGATAAGTCGTGTCTTACCGGGTTG
GACTCAAGACGATAGTTACCGGATAAGGCGCAGCGGTCGGGCTGAACGGGGGGTTCGTGCACACAGCCCA
GCTTGGAGCGAACGACCTACACCGAACTGAGATACCTACAGCGTGAGCTATGAGAAAGCGCCACGCTTCC
CGAAGGGAGAAAGGCGGACAGGTATCCGGTAAGCGGCAGGGTCGGAACAGGAGAGCGCACGAGGGAGCTT
CCAGGGGGAAACGCCTGGTATCTTTATAGTCCTGTCGGGTTTCGCCACCTCTGACTTGAGCGTCGATTTT
TGTGATGCTCGTCAGGGGGGCGGAGCCTATGGAAAAACGCCAGCAACGCGGCCTTTTTACGGTTCCTGGC
CTTTTGCTGGCCTTTTGCTCACATGTTCTTTCCTGCGTTATCCCCTGATTCTGTGGATAACCGTATTACC
GCCTTTGAGTGAGCTGATACCGCTCGCCGCAGCCGAACGACCGAGCGCAGCGAGTCAGTGAGCGAGGAAG
CGGAAGAGCGCCCAATACGCAAACCGCCTCTCCCCGCGCGTTGGCCGATTCATTAATG
Features (pLannotate 1.2.2; 22 found; start..end, strand, type, name):
     55..76      +  protein_bind   CAP binding site: CAP binding activates transcription in the presence of cAMP. E. coli catabolite activator protein
     91..121     +  promoter       lac promoter: promoter for the E. coli lac operon
    129..145     +  protein_bind   lac operator: The lac repressor binds to the lac operator to inhibit transcription in E. coli. This inhibition can be relieved by adding lactose or isopropyl-β-D-thiogalactopyranoside (IPTG). lac repressor encoded by lacI
    190..208     +  promoter       T3 promoter: promoter for bacteriophage T3 RNA polymerase
    236..269     -  misc_feature   MCS (fragment): pBluescript multiple cloning site
    278..375     +  promoter       GAL10 promoter (fragment): S. cerevisiae GAL10; inducible promoter, regulated by Gal4
    515..956     +  promoter       GAL1 promoter: S. cerevisiae GAL1; inducible promoter, regulated by Gal4
    976..3699    +  CDS            HSP104: HS104_YEAST - Experimental evidence at protein level: Swiss-Prot protein existence level 1. Required, in concert with Hsp40 (YDJ1) and Hsp70 (SSA1) and small Hsps (HSP26), for the dissociation, resolubilization and refolding of aggregates of damaged proteins after heat or other environmental stresses. Extracts proteins from aggregates by unfolding and threading them in an ATP-dependent process through the axial channel of the protein hexamer, after which they can be refolded by components of the Hsp70/Hsp40 chaperone system. Substrate binding is ATP-dependent, and release of bound polypeptide
   3827..3845    -  promoter       T7 promoter: promoter for bacteriophage T7 RNA polymerase
   3848..4005    +  CDS            lacZα (fragment): LacZα fragment of β-galactosidase; lacZ fragment
   4009..4437    +  rep_origin     f1 ori (sequence partly withheld): f1 bacteriophage origin of replication; arrow indicates direction of (+) strand synthesis
   4465..4516    -  misc_feature   bom (fragment): basis of mobility region from pBR322
   4724..5386    -  CDS            HIS3: imidazoleglycerol-phosphate dehydratase, required for histidine biosynthesis; S. cerevisiae HIS3; yeast auxotrophic marker
   5387..5574    -  promoter       HIS3 promoter: S. cerevisiae HIS3
   5624..5704    +  CDS            MRM1 (fragment): MRM1_YEAST - Also known as PET56 From Saccharomyces cerevisiae (strain ATCC 204508 / S288c) (Baker's yeast).
   5705..5754    -  misc_feature   bom (fragment): basis of mobility region from pBR322
   5856..5891    -  CDS            rop (fragment): Rop protein, which maintains plasmids at low copy number; rop
   5966..6469    +  misc_feature   CEN/ARS: S. cerevisiae CEN6 centromere fused to an autonomously replicating sequence
   6499..6603    +  promoter       AmpR promoter: bla
   6604..7464    +  CDS            AmpR: β-lactamase; bla; confers resistance to ampicillin, carbenicillin, and related antibiotics
   7635..8223    +  rep_origin     ori: high-copy-number ColE1/pMB1/pBR322/pUC origin of replication
   8406..42      +  CDS            lacI (fragment) (across the origin): lac repressor; lacI; The lac repressor binds to the lac operator to inhibit transcription in E. coli. This inhibition can be relieved by adding lactose or isopropyl-β-D-thiogalactopyranoside (IPTG).
