[The description below was written by a language model from this plasmid's Addgene catalogue record and pLannotate feature annotations shown in this document.]
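Description:
pGALSc104(A503V) is a yeast expression plasmid built on pLA1, a derivative of the pRS313 shuttle vector carrying the GAL1-10 promoter region. It is a centromeric plasmid: a CEN6/ARS element provides replication and stable low-copy segregation in Saccharomyces cerevisiae, and the HIS3 gene with its own promoter allows selection in histidine-auxotrophic strains. In E. coli it is maintained at high copy through a ColE1/pUC-type origin and selected with ampicillin via the β-lactamase gene. The pBluescript-derived framework typical of the pRS series is still evident, including an f1 origin, flanking T3 and T7 promoters, lac promoter/operator elements and a lacZα fragment interrupted by the cloning region.

The payload is the S. cerevisiae HSP104 open reading frame (YLL026W), inserted between BamHI and SacI sites, both preserved, immediately downstream of the GAL1 promoter. A fragment of the divergent GAL10 promoter lies upstream. Expression is therefore regulated by Gal4 and induced by galactose, which permits controlled production of the protein. Hsp104 is a hexameric, ATP-dependent disaggregase that works with Hsp70 and Hsp40 to extract and resolubilise proteins from stress-induced aggregates. This version carries the A503V substitution, and the associated publication concerns dominant gain-of-function mutations in Hsp104 that point to an important role for the protein's middle region. No epitope tag or reporter is annotated. An inducible promoter suits studying the dominant effects of this variant in yeast, although the record gives no further detail on specific applications. The sequenced record of 8,456 nt is broadly consistent with the stated backbone and insert sizes.
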