Addgene plasmid #1152: pGALSc104(A503V)
Depositing lab: Susan Lindquist. Depositing organization: Whitehead Institute for Biomedical Research. Publication: Dominant gain-of-function mutations in Hsp104p reveal crucial roles for the middle region. Schirmer EC, Homann OR, Kowal AS, Lindquist S. Mol Biol Cell 2004 May;15(5):2061-72. Epub 2004 Feb 20. 10.1091/mbc.e02-08-0502 PubMed 14978213.
Backbone
  Vector backbone: pLA1 (pRS313:GAL1-10)
  Backbone size w/o insert (bp): 5703
  Vector type: Yeast Expression
Growth in bacteria
  Bacterial resistance: Ampicillin, 100 μg/mL
  Growth temperature: 37°C
  Growth strain: DH5alpha
  Copy number: High Copy
Gene/Insert
  Gene/Insert name: HSP104 (alt name: 5957)
  Species: S. cerevisiae (budding yeast)
  Insert size (bp): 2850
  Mutation: A503V
  GenBank ID: M67479
  Entrez Gene: HSP104 (a.k.a. YLL026W)
  Cloning method: Restriction Enzyme; 5′ cloning site BamHI (not destroyed); 3′ cloning site SacI (not destroyed)
  Sequencing primers: 5′ TACCTCTATACTTTAACGTC
Terms and licenses: Academic/Nonprofit Terms; Industry Terms: Not Available to Industry
How to cite: pGALSc104(A503V) was a gift from Susan Lindquist (Addgene plasmid # 1152 ; http://n2t.net/addgene:1152 ; RRID:Addgene_1152)
