>Addgene plasmid #1152 | pGALSc104(A503V) | addgene partial sequence | sequence record 147648 | M13pUC-Fwd 5'-CCCAGTCACGACGTTGTAAAACG-3'
AATTGTAATACGACTCACTATAGGGCGAATTGGAGCTCTTTTGCTCGGGTGTCAAGTTCAATTAAACAAA
TTCCATTAGTTTTATTAATTATATATATTATATTACTGATTCTTGTTCGAAAGTTTTTAAAAATCACACT
ATATTAAATTAATCTAGGTCATCATCAATTTCCATACTGTCCTCATTATCGTCATCACCTAACGTGTCAG
CCCCTATAGTAGCTTCGTGATTTGGTAGAACTTCCAGACATTCTTCAGCTTCCTCAGGAACATTTTCATC
ACGAGATTTACCCTTCTTCAAGACGACATTGACAGTTTCCTTATCCTTGATTTCATTCTTTAAGATCCTT
AGTGCCAGTTTGTTCAAAATTTCGTTTTGAATTAACCTGTTCAGTGGACGTGCACCCATATCATCGGAAT
AACCATATTTGGCCAAGAAGTCCTTGGCCTCTTGAGTTAAATTCAACTTGTAATGTTTATCATTTTGCTC
GAATCTCTCTTCAATTTCCTTCAAACGAATATCCACGATCTTATGAATAGCTTTTCTAGATAGCTTGTTG
AAAATGACTATACTAGAAATTCTGTTCAAAAATTCTGGTCTGAAATGTTGCCTAACAGCACCCATGACCA
AATTCTTGGTAGATTCTTGGATCTTTGATCCTTGTTGAGAATTGATAAATTCAGCACCTAGATTGGAAGT
CATGATGACAATACAATTGGAACAGTCGATCGTCTTACCTTGACCACTAGTAATTCTACCGTCATCCAAC
ATTTGTAGCATGACAGTCAAAACATCAGGATGTGCCTTTTCTACTTCATCGAATAACAAAACGGAGTATG
GTTTGTATTGCAGTTGGTTAGTTAAAAAGCCACCTTCATCGTACCCGACATAACCTGCCGTGGTACCCAA
CAACTTAGAGACCGCATACTTCTCGCTTAATTCAGAACAATCGACCCTGATCATCATGTCCTCATCATTA
AACAAAAATCCAGCAACTTTTTTAGCCAATTCAGTTTTACCGGAACCGGACAAACCTAAAAATAAGAAGG
ATGCTGGTTGCCTTGGATTAGCTAAACCTGATCTAGACAATCTAACGGCATTGGAAACAGCTTTAATGGC
ATCCATTTGG
