>Addgene plasmid #1152 | pGALSc104(A503V) | addgene partial sequence | sequence record 147649 | GAL1 5'-AATATACCTCTATACTTTAACGTC-3'
AAACCCCGGATCCGGGATGAACGACCAAACGCAATTTACAGAAAGGGCTCTAACGATTTTGACGTTGGCT
CAAAAATTGGCTTCGGATCATCAACATCCACAATTACAACCTATACATATTCTAGCTGCCTTCATTGAAA
CGCCAGAAGATGGATCAGTCCCTTACCTACAGAATCTAATTGAGAAGGGCCGTTACGACTATGATCTTTT
CAAGAAAGTGGTTAATAGAAATCTAGTAAGAATTCCTCAACAGCAACCTGCACCTGCGGAGATAACTCCA
AGTTATGCTTTGGGGAAAGTCCTTCAAGACGCTGCTAAGATTCAAAAACAACAGAAGGACTCATTTATAG
CGCAAGACCATATATTGTTTGCTCTATTCAATGATTCGTCTATTCAGCAAATATTTAAGGAAGCTCAAGT
AGATATTGAGGCCATCAAGCAACAAGCTCTTGAACTTCGTGGTAACACTAGAATTGACTCTCGTGGCGCT
GATACGAACACACCTTTGGAATATTTATCAAAGTACGCCATTGATATGACTGAGCAGGCTCGTCAAGGTA
AACTTGACCCTGTCATCGGCCGTGAAGAAGAAATAAGAAGCACTATTAGAGTTTTAGCAAGAAGAATTAA
GTCCAACCCATGTTTAATTGGTGAGCCAGGTATCGGTAAGACCGCTATTATTGAAGGTGTTGCTCAAAGA
ATCATTGACGATGACGTTCCCACTATCTTACAAGGCGCTAAATTGTTCAGTCTAGATTTGGCCGCATTAA
CCGCAGGTGCTAAATACAAAGGTGATTTCGAAGAAAGATTCAAAGGTGTTTTGAAGGAAATCGAAGAATC
AAAGACTCTAATTGTGTTATTCATTGATGAAATTCACATGTTAATGGGTAATGGTAAGGACGACGCTGCT
AACATCTTGAAGCCAGCTTTGTCCAGAGGCCAATTGAAGGTCATCGGTGCCACCACCAATAACGAATATA
GATCTATTGTGGAAAAGGATGGTGCCTTTGAAAGAAGATTCCAGAAAATTGAAGTCGCTGAACCAAGTGT
GAGACAAACAGTGGCCATATTGAGAGGTCTGCAACCAAAGTATGAAATACATCATGGTGTAAGGATTCTG
GATAGCGCCTTAGTCACCGCGGCTCA
